>Addgene plasmid #100714 | B52 + PIK3R1 sgSTOP | addgene full sequence | sequence record 193648 | Addgene NGS Result
GACGTCGCTAGCTGTACAAAAAAGCAGGCTTTAAAGGAACCAATTCAGTCGACTGGATCCGGTACCAAGG
TCGGGCAGGAAGAGGGCCTATTTCCCATGATTCCTTCATATTTGCATATACGATACAAGGCTGTTAGAGA
GATAATTAGAATTAATTTGACTGTAAACACAAAGATATTAGTACAAAATACGTGACGTAGAAAGTAATAA
TTTCTTGGGTAGTTTGCAGTTTTAAAATTATGTTTTAAAATGGACTATCATATGCTTACCGTAACTTGAA
AGTATTTCGATTTCTTGGCTTTATATATCTTGTGGAAAGGACGAAACACCGAGACGATTAATGCGTCTCG
TTTTAGAGCTAGAAATAGCAAGTTAAAATAAGGCTAGTCCGTTATCAACTTGAAAAAGTGGCACCGAGTC
GGTGCTTTTTTTAAGCTTGAGGGCCTATTTCCCATGATTCCTTCATATTTGCATATACGATACAAGGCTG
TTAGAGAGATAATTGGAATTAATTTGACTGTAAACACAAAGATATTAGTACAAAATACGTGACGTAGAAA
GTAATAATTTCTTGGGTAGTTTGCAGTTTTAAAATTATGTTTTAAAATGGACTATCATATGCTTACCGTA
ACTTGAAAGTATTTCGATTTCTTGGCTTTATATATCTTGTGGAAAGGACGAAACACCGAACTTCGAGATA
CAGCAGACGTTTTAGAGCTAGAAATAGCAAGTTAAAATAAGGCTAGTCCGTTATCAACTTGAAAAAGTGG
CACCGAGTCGGTGCTTTTTTTCTAGAGAATTCCTCGAGGTACCTCTCTACATATGACATGTGAGCAAAAG
GCCAGCAAAAGGCCAGGAACCGTAAAAAGGCCGCGTTGCTGGCGTTTTTCCATAGGCTCCGCCCCCCTGA
CGAGCATCACAAAAATCGACGCTCAAGTCAGAGGTGGCGAAACCCGACAGGACTATAAAGATACCAGGCG
TTTCCCCCTGGAAGCTCCCTCGTGCGCTCTCCTGTTCCGACCCTGCCGCTTACCGGATACCTGTCCGCCT
TTCTCCCTTCGGGAAGCGTGGCGCTTTCTCATAGCTCACGCTGTAGGTATCTCAGTTCGGTGTAGGTCGT
TCGCTCCAAGCTGGGCTGTGTGCACGAACCCCCCGTTCAGCCCGACCGCTGCGCCTTATCCGGTAACTAT
CGTCTTGAGTCCAACCCGGTAAGACACGACTTATCGCCACTGGCAGCAGCCACTGGTAACAGGATTAGCA
GAGCGAGGTATGTAGGCGGTGCTACAGAGTTCTTGAAGTGGTGGCCTAACTACGGCTACACTAGAAGAAC
AGTATTTGGTATCTGCGCTCTGCTGAAGCCAGTTACCTTCGGAAAAAGAGTTGGTAGCTCTTGATCCGGC
AAACAAACCACCGCTGGTAGCGGTGGTTTTTTTGTTTGCAAGCAGCAGATTACGCGCAGAAAAAAAGGAT
CTCAAGAAGATCCTTTGATCTTTTCTACGGGGTCTGACGCTCAGTGGAACGAAAACTCACGTTAAGGGAT
TTTGGTCATGAGATTATCAAAAAGGATCTTCACCTAGATCCTTTTAAATTAAAAATGAAGTTTTAAATCA
ATCTAAAGTATATATGAGTAAACTTGGTCTGACAGTTACCAATGCTTAATCAGTGAGGCACCTATCTCAG
CGATCTGTCTATTTCGTTCATCCATAGTTGCCTGACTCCCCGTCGTGTAGATAACTACGATACGGGAGGG
CTTACCATCTGGCCCCAGTGCTGCAATGATACCGCGAGACCCACGCTCACCGGCTCCAGATTTATCAGCA
ATAAACCAGCCAGCCGGAAGGGCCGAGCGCAGAAGTGGTCCTGCAACTTTATCCGCCTCCATCCAGTCTA
TTAATTGTTGCCGGGAAGCTAGAGTAAGTAGTTCGCCAGTTAATAGTTTGCGCAACGTTGTTGCCATTGC
TACAGGCATCGTGGTGTCACGCTCGTCGTTTGGTATGGCTTCATTCAGCTCCGGTTCCCAACGATCAAGG
CGAGTTACATGATCCCCCATGTTGTGCAAAAAAGCGGTTAGCTCCTTCGGTCCTCCGATCGTTGTCAGAA
GTAAGTTGGCCGCAGTGTTATCACTCATGGTTATGGCAGCACTGCATAATTCTCTTACTGTCATGCCATC
CGTAAGATGCTTTTCTGTGACTGGTGAGTACTCAACCAAGTCATTCTGAGAATAGTGTATGCGGCGACCG
AGTTGCTCTTGCCCGGCGTCAATACGGGATAATACCGCGCCACATAGCAGAACTTTAAAAGTGCTCATCA
TTGGAAAACGTTCTTCGGGGCGAAAACTCTCAAGGATCTTACCGCTGTTGAGATCCAGTTCGATGTAACC
CACTCGTGCACCCAACTGATCTTCAGCATCTTTTACTTTCACCAGCGTTTCTGGGTGAGCAAAAACAGGA
AGGCAAAATGCCGCAAAAAAGGGAATAAGGGCGACACGGAAATGTTGAATACTCATACTCTTCCTTTTTC
AATATTATTGAAGCATTTATCAGGGTTATTGTCTCATGAGCGGATACATATTTGAATGTATTTAGAAAAA
TAAACAAATAGGGGTTCCGCGCACATTTCCCCGAAAAGTGCCACCT
Features (pLannotate 1.2.2; 8 found; start..end, strand, type, name):
     13..30      +  protein_bind   attB1 (fragment): mutant version of attB; recombination site for the Gateway® BP reaction BP Clonase™
     82..322     +  promoter       U6 promoter: RNA polymerase III promoter for human U6 snRNA
    350..425     +  misc_RNA       gRNA scaffold: guide RNA scaffold for the Streptococcus pyogenes CRISPR/Cas9 system
    439..679     +  promoter       U6 promoter: RNA polymerase III promoter for human U6 snRNA
    709..784     +  misc_RNA       gRNA scaffold: guide RNA scaffold for the Streptococcus pyogenes CRISPR/Cas9 system
    887..1475    -  rep_origin     ori: high-copy-number ColE1/pMB1/pBR322/pUC origin of replication
   1646..2506    -  CDS            AmpR: β-lactamase; bla; confers resistance to ampicillin, carbenicillin, and related antibiotics
   2507..2611    -  promoter       AmpR promoter: bla
