[The description below was written by a language model from this plasmid's Addgene catalogue record and pLannotate feature annotations shown in this document.]
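Description:
B52 + PIK3R1 sgSTOP is a compact (about 2.6 kb) mammalian CRISPR guide-expression plasmid that carries two tandem sgRNA cassettes and no nuclease or base editor of its own. It is propagated in E. coli through a high-copy ColE1/pUC-type origin and selected with ampicillin via the β-lactamase gene and its native bla promoter. No mammalian selection marker or reporter is annotated, so the plasmid appears intended for transient co-delivery with a separate editor-expressing construct. A short attB1 fragment near the start of the sequence is probably a remnant of earlier vector construction.

The payload consists of two consecutive units, each made of a human U6 RNA polymerase III promoter followed by the Streptococcus pyogenes Cas9 guide RNA scaffold. One cassette has been filled through its BbsI sites, which were destroyed in the process, with a 20-nucleotide spacer targeting human PIK3R1. The other cassette remains empty and accepts a second spacer by BsmBI cloning, so two guides can be expressed from a single plasmid. The record does not say which of the two annotated positions holds the PIK3R1 guide.

The guide is an "sgSTOP": according to the associated publication's title, such guides direct a CRISPR base editor to convert a codon into a premature STOP codon, disrupting the gene. The plasmid can therefore be used to inactivate PIK3R1 in human cells, alone or together with a second user-chosen target. The catalogue's purpose field spells the gene "PI3KR1" once, but the other fields consistently give PIK3R1.
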