Addgene plasmid #100714: B52 + PIK3R1 sgSTOP
Purpose: B52 plasmid expressing PI3KR1 sgSTOP (cloned in BbsI site) and containing an empty sgRNA-expression cassette (use BsmBI for cloning)
Depositing lab: Alberto Ciccia. Depositing organization: Columbia University. Publication: CRISPR-Mediated Base Editing Enables Efficient Disruption of Eukaryotic Genes through Induction of STOP Codons. Billon P, Bryant EE, Joseph SA, Nambiar TS, Hayward SB, Rothstein R, Ciccia A. Mol Cell. 2017 Sep 4. pii: S1097-2765(17)30605-6. doi: 10.1016/j.molcel.2017.08.008. PubMed 28890334.
Backbone
  Vector backbone: B52 plasmid expressing PIK3R1 sgSTOP and containing an empty sgRNA-expression cassette
  Total vector size (bp): 2636
  Vector type: Mammalian Expression, CRISPR
Growth in bacteria
  Bacterial resistance: Ampicillin, 100 μg/mL
  Growth temperature: 37°C
  Growth strain: DH5alpha
  Copy number: Unknown
Gene/Insert
  Gene/Insert name: sgSTOP targeting PIK3R1 (cloned using BbsI)
  gRNA/shRNA sequence: sgSTOP PIK3R1: AACTTCGAGATACAGCAGAC
  Species: H. sapiens (human)
  Cloning method: Restriction Enzyme; 5′ cloning site BbsI (destroyed during cloning); 3′ cloning site BbsI (destroyed during cloning)
  Sequencing primers: 5′ GAGGTACCTCGAGGAATTCTCTAGA
Terms and licenses: Academic/Nonprofit Terms; Industry Terms: Not Available to Industry
How to cite: B52 + PIK3R1 sgSTOP was a gift from Alberto Ciccia (Addgene plasmid # 100714 ; http://n2t.net/addgene:100714 ; RRID:Addgene_100714)
