>Addgene plasmid #100714 | B52 + PIK3R1 sgSTOP | depositor partial sequence | sequence record 190291 | Sequenced using GAGGTACCTCGAGGAATTCTCTAGA
NTAGTCCGACTCGGTGCACTTTTTCAGTTGATAACGGACTAGCCTTATTTTAACTTGCTATTTCTAGCTC
TAAAACGTCTGCTGTATCTCGAAGTTCGGTGTTTCGTCCTTTCCACAAGATATATAAAGCCAAGAAATCG
AAATACTTTCAAGTTACGGTAAGCATATGATAGTCCATTTTAAAACATAATTTTAAAACTGCAAACTACC
CAAGAAATTATTACTTTCTACGTCACGTATTTTGTACTAATATCTTTGTGTTTACAGTCAAATTAATTCC
AATTATCTCTCTAACAGCCTTGTATCGTATATGCAAATATGAAGGAATCATGGGAAATAGGCCCTCAAGC
TTAAAAAAAGCACCGACTCGGTGCCACTTTTTCAAGTTGATAACGGACTAGCCTTATTTTAACTTGCTAT
TTCTAGCTCTAAAACGAGACGCATTAATCGTCTCGGTGTTTCGTCCTTTCCACAAGATATATAAAGCCAA
GAAATCGAAATACTTTCAAGTTACGGTAAGCATATGATAGTCCATTTTAAAACATAATTTTAAAACTGCA
AACTACCCAAGAAATTATTACTTTCTACGTCACGTATTTTGTACTAATATCTTTGTGTTTACAGTCAAAT
TAATTCTAATTATCTCTCTAACAGCCTTGTATCGTATATGCAAATATGAAGGAATCATGGGAAATAGGCC
CTCTTCCTGCCCGACCTTGGTACCGGATCCAGTCGACTGAATTGGTTCCTTTAAAGCCTGCTTTTTTGTA
CAGCTAGCGACGTCAGGTGGCACTTTTCGGGGAAATGTGCGCGGAACCCCTATTTGTTTATTTTTCTAAA
TACATTCAAATATGTATCCGCTCATGAGACAATAACCCTGATAAATGCTTCAATAATATTGAAAAAGGAA
GAGTATGAGTATTCAACATTTCCGTGTCGCCCTTATTCCCTTTTTTGCGGCATTTTGCCTTCCTGTTTTG
CTCACCCAGAAACGCTGGTGAAAGTAAAGATGCTGAAGATCAGTGGGTGCACGAGTGGGTTACATCGAAC
TGGATCTCACAGCGGTAGATCCTTGAGAGTTTCGCCCGAGACGTTTCCATGATGAGCACTTTAAAGTCTG
CTATGTGGCGCGGATTATCCGATGACGCGGGCAGAGCACTCGTCGCCGCATACACTATTCTCAGAATGAC
TGTGAGTACCCACAGTCCGAAAGCATCTTACGATGCATGACAGTAAGAGAATTATGCAGGGCCGCCTAAC
ATGAGTGATACCCTNNGCA
